>Addgene plasmid #158016 | Expression_vector_RO2_5 | addgene full sequence | sequence record 309526 | Addgene NGS Result
TAATACGACTCACTATAGGGGAATTGTGAGCGGATAACAATTCCCCTCTAGAAATAATTTTGTTTAACTT
TAAGAAGGAGATATACCATGGGCAGCAGCCATCATCATCATCATCACAGCAGCGGCCTGGTGCCGCGCGG
CAGCCATATGGGTCTCCTCGTAATCATCGTTAGCAAGGACAAGAAGTTAATTGAAGAAGCTCGCAAGATG
GCCGAGAAGGCAAATTTATTGTTAATCACAGCACCTACGGACCCACGCGAGTTGGAGACTGCAATCAAGT
TACTTCAAAAGTCAAATACGCCAATCAAGATCTTAATCTTATCAGACGGAACGGACCCCACGGCTGAGAA
GATCGCAAAGAAGTTGGCCAAGGAAGCAGCAACGAAGGCCAATGCCGAGTACCGCATCCGCAAGGTTACT
TCACCCGACCAAGCAAAGCGCTGGATCAAGGAGTTCTCTGAGGAGTGACTCGAGCACCACCACCACCACC
ACTGAGATCCGGCTGCTAACAAAGCCCGAAAGGAAGCTGAGTTGGCTGCTGCCACCGCTGAGCAATAACT
AGCATAACCCCTTGGGGCCTCTAAACGGGTCTTGAGGGGTTTTTTGCTGAAAGGAGGAACTATATCCGGA
TTGGCGAATGGG
[124 nt withheld, positions 643-766]
C
[91 nt withheld, positions 768-858]
A
[49 nt withheld, positions 860-908]
CCTTTGACGTTGGAGTCCACGTTCTTT
[37 nt withheld, positions 936-972]
ACCCTATCTCGGTCTATTCTTTTGATTTATAAGGGATTTTGCCGATTTCGGCCTATTGGTTAAAAAATGA
GCTGATTTAACAAAAATTTAACGCGAATTTTAACAAAATATTAACGCTTACAATTTAGGTGGCACTTTTC
GGGGAAATGTGCGCGGAACCCCTATTTGTTTATTTTTCTAAATACATTCAAATATGTATCCGCTCATGAA
TTAATTCTTAGAAAAACTCATCGAGCATCAAATGAAACTGCAATTTATTCATATCAGGATTATCAATACC
ATATTTTTGAAAAAGCCGTTTCTGTAATGAAGGAGAAAACTCACCGAGGCAGTTCCATAGGATGGCAAGA
TCCTGGTATCGGTCTGCGATTCCGACTCGTCCAACATCAATACAACCTATTAATTTCCCCTCGTCAAAAA
TAAGGTTATCAAGTGAGAAATCACCATGAGTGACGACTGAATCCGGTGAGAATGGCAAAAGTTTATGCAT
TTCTTTCCAGACTTGTTCAACAGGCCAGCCATTACGCTCGTCATCAAAATCACTCGCATCAACCAAACCG
TTATTCATTCGTGATTGCGCCTGAGCGAGACGAAATACGCGATCGCTGTTAAAAGGACAATTACAAACAG
GAATCGAATGCAACCGGCGCAGGAACACTGCCAGCGCATCAACAATATTTTCACCTGAATCAGGATATTC
TTCTAATACCTGGAATGCTGTTTTCCCGGGGATCGCAGTGGTGAGTAACCATGCATCATCAGGAGTACGG
ATAAAATGCTTGATGGTCGGAAGAGGCATAAATTCCGTCAGCCAGTTTAGTCTGACCATCTCATCTGTAA
CATCATTGGCAACGCTACCTTTGCCATGTTTCAGAAACAACTCTGGCGCATCGGGCTTCCCATACAATCG
ATAGATTGTCGCACCTGATTGCCCGACATTATCGCGAGCCCATTTATACCCATATAAATCAGCATCCATG
TTGGAATTTAATCGCGGCCTAGAGCAAGACGTTTCCCGTTGAATATGGCTCATAACACCCCTTGTATTAC
TGTTTATGTAAGCAGACAGTTTTATTGTTCATGACCAAAATCCCTTAACGTGAGTTTTCGTTCCACTGAG
CGTCAGACCCCGTAGAAAAGATCAAAGGATCTTCTTGAGATCCTTTTTTTCTGCGCGTAATCTGCTGCTT
GCAAACAAAAAAACCACCGCTACCAGCGGTGGTTTGTTTGCCGGATCAAGAGCTACCAACTCTTTTTCCG
AAGGTAACTGGCTTCAGCAGAGCGCAGATACCAAATACTGTCCTTCTAGTGTAGCCGTAGTTAGGCCACC
ACTTCAAGAACTCTGTAGCACCGCCTACATACCTCGCTCTGCTAATCCTGTTACCAGTGGCTGCTGCCAG
TGGCGATAAGTCGTGTCTTACCGGGTTGGACTCAAGACGATAGTTACCGGATAAGGCGCAGCGGTCGGGC
TGAACGGGGGGTTCGTGCACACAGCCCAGCTTGGAGCGAACGACCTACACCGAACTGAGATACCTACAGC
GTGAGCTATGAGAAAGCGCCACGCTTCCCGAAGGGAGAAAGGCGGACAGGTATCCGGTAAGCGGCAGGGT
CGGAACAGGAGAGCGCACGAGGGAGCTTCCAGGGGGAAACGCCTGGTATCTTTATAGTCCTGTCGGGTTT
CGCCACCTCTGACTTGAGCGTCGATTTTTGTGATGCTCGTCAGGGGGGCGGAGCCTATGGAAAAACGCCA
GCAACGCGGCCTTTTTACGGTTCCTGGCCTTTTGCTGGCCTTTTGCTCACATGTTCTTTCCTGCGTTATC
CCCTGATTCTGTGGATAACCGTATTACCGCCTTTGAGTGAGCTGATACCGCTCGCCGCAGCCGAACGACC
GAGCGCAGCGAGTCAGTGAGCGAGGAAGCGGAAGAGCGCCTGATGCGGTATTTTCTCCTTACGCATCTGT
GCGGTATTTCACACCGCAATGGTGCACTCTCAGTACAATCTGCTCTGATGCCGCATAGTTAAGCCAGTAT
ACACTCCGCTATCGCTACGTGACTGGGTCATGGCTGCGCCCCGACACCCGCCAACACCCGCTGACGCGCC
CTGACGGGCTTGTCTGCTCCCGGCATCCGCTTACAGACAAGCTGTGACCGTCTCCGGGAGCTGCATGTGT
CAGAGGTTTTCACCGTCATCACCGAAACGCGCGAGGCAGCTGCGGTAAAGCTCATCAGCGTGGTCGTGAA
GCGATTCACAGATGTCTGCCTGTTCATCCGCGTCCAGCTCGTTGAGTTTCTCCAGAAGCGTTAATGTCTG
GCTTCTGATAAAGCGGGCCATGTTAAGGGCGGTTTTTTCCTGTTTGGTCACTGATGCCTCCGTGTAAGGG
GGATTTCTGTTCATGGGGGTAATGATACCGATGAAACGAGAGAGGATGCTCACGATACGGGTTACTGATG
ATGAACATGCCCGGTTACTGGAACGTTGTGAGGGTAAACAACTGGCGGTATGGATGCGGCGGGACCAGAG
AAAAATCACTCAGGGTCAATGCCAGCGCTTCGTTAATACAGATGTAGGTGTTCCACAGGGTAGCCAGCAG
CATCCTGCGATGCAGATCCGGAACATAATGGTGCAGGGCGCTGACTTCCGCGTTTCCAGACTTTACGAAA
CACGGAAACCGAAGACCATTCATGTTGTTGCTCAGGTCGCAGACGTTTTGCAGCAGCAGTCGCTTCACGT
TCGCTCGCGTATCGGTGATTCATTCTGCTAACCAGTAAGGCAACCCCGCCAGCCTAGCCGGGTCCTCAAC
GACAGGAGCACGATCATGCGCACCCGTGGGGCCGCCATGCCGGCGATAATGGCCTGCTTCTCGCCGAAAC
GTTTGGTGGCGGGACCAGTGACGAAGGCTTGAGCGAGGGCGTGCAAGATTCCGAATACCGCAAGCGACAG
GCCGATCATCGTCGCGCTCCAGCGAAAGCGGTCCTCGCCGAAAATGACCCAGAGCGCTGCCGGCACCTGT
CCTACGAGTTGCATGATAAAGAAGACAGTCATAAGTGCGGCGACGATAGTCATGCCCCGCGCCCACCGGA
AGGAGCTGACTGGGTTGAAGGCTCTCAAGGGCATCGGTCGAGATCCCGGTGCCTAATGAGTGAGCTAACT
TACATTAATTGCGTTGCGCTCACTGCCCGCTTTCCAGTCGGGAAACCTGTCGTGCCAGCTGCATTAATGA
ATCGGCCAACGCGCGGGGAGAGGCGGTTTGCGTATTGGGCGCCAGGGTGGTTTTTCTTTTCACCAGTGAG
ACGGGCAACAGCTGATTGCCCTTCACCGCCTGGCCCTGAGAGAGTTGCAGCAAGCGGTCCACGCTGGTTT
GCCCCAGCAGGCGAAAATCCTGTTTGATGGTGGTTAACGGCGGGATATAACATGAGCTGTCTTCGGTATC
GTCGTATCCCACTACCGAGATATCCGCACCAACGCGCAGCCCGGACTCGGTAATGGCGCGCATTGCGCCC
AGCGCCATCTGATCGTTGGCAACCAGCATCGCAGTGGGAACGATGCCCTCATTCAGCATTTGCATGGTTT
GTTGAAAACCGGACATGGCACTCCAGTCGCCTTCCCGTTCCGCTATCGGCTGAATTTGATTGCGAGTGAG
ATATTTATGCCAGCCAGCCAGACGCAGACGCGCCGAGACAGAACTTAATGGGCCCGCTAACAGCGCGATT
TGCTGGTGACCCAATGCGACCAGATGCTCCACGCCCAGTCGCGTACCGTCTTCATGGGAGAAAATAATAC
TGTTGATGGGTGTCTGGTCAGAGACATCAAGAAATAACGCCGGAACATTAGTGCAGGCAGCTTCCACAGC
AATGGCATCCTGGTCATCCAGCGGATAGTTAATGATCAGCCCACTGACGCGTTGCGCGAGAAGATTGTGC
ACCGCCGCTTTACAGGCTTCGACGCCGCTTCGTTCTACCATCGACACCACCACGCTGGCACCCAGTTGAT
CGGCGCGAGATTTAATCGCCGCGACAATTTGCGACGGCGCGTGCAGGGCCAGACTGGAGGTGGCAACGCC
AATCAGCAACGACTGTTTGCCCGCCAGTTGTTGTGCCACGCGGTTGGGAATGTAATTCAGCTCCGCCATC
GCCGCTTCCACTTTTTCCCGCGTTTTCGCAGAAACGTGGCTGGCCTGGTTCACCACGCGGGAAACGGTCT
GATAAGAGACACCGGCATACTCTGCGACATCGTATAACGTTACTGGTTTCACATTCACCACCCTGAATTG
ACTCTCTTCCGGGCGCTATCATGCCATACCGCGAAAGGTTTTGCGCCATTCGATGGTGTCCGGGATCTCG
ACGCTCTCCCTTATGCGACTCCTGCATTAGGAAGCAGCCCAGTAGTAGGTTGAGGCCGTTGAGCACCGCC
GCCGCAAGGAATGGTGCATGCAAGGAGATGGCGCCCAACAGTCCCCCGGCCACGGGGCCTGCCACCATAC
CCACGCCGAAACAAGCGCTCATGAGCCCGAAGTGGCGAGCCCGATCTTCCCCATCGGTGATGTCGGCGAT
ATAGGCGCCAGCAACCGCACCTGTGGCGCCGGTGATGCCGGCCACGATGCGTCCGGCGTAGAGGATCGAG
ATCTCGATCCCGCGAAAT
Features (pLannotate 1.2.2; 20 found; start..end, strand, type, name):
      1..19      +  promoter       T7 promoter: promoter for bacteriophage T7 RNA polymerase
     20..44      +  protein_bind   lac operator: The lac repressor binds to the lac operator to inhibit transcription in E. coli. This inhibition can be relieved by adding lactose or isopropyl-β-D-thiogalactopyranoside (IPTG). lac repressor encoded by lacI
     59..81      +  RBS            RBS: efficient ribosome binding site from bacteriophage T7 gene 10 (Olins and Rangwala, 1989)
    100..116     +  CDS            capTEV™ (fragment): composite tag for in vivo biotinylation, TEV protease cleavage, and 6xHis tagging
    127..144     +  CDS            thrombin site: thrombin recognition and cleavage site
    475..492     +  CDS            9xHis (fragment): 9xHis affinity tag
    502..551     +  CDS            SET1 (fragment): solubility-enhancement tag derived from T7 phage gene 10B
    559..606     +  terminator     T7 terminator: transcription terminator for bacteriophage T7 RNA polymerase
    643..1071    +  rep_origin     f1 ori (sequence partly withheld): f1 bacteriophage origin of replication; arrow indicates direction of (+) strand synthesis
   1124..1181    +  promoter       AmpR promoter (fragment): bla
   1190..2005    -  CDS            KanR: aminoglycoside phosphotransferase; aph(3')-Ia; confers resistance to kanamycin in bacteria or G418 (Geneticin®) in eukaryotes
   2127..2715    +  rep_origin     ori: high-copy-number ColE1/pMB1/pBR322/pUC origin of replication
   2901..3040    -  misc_feature   bom: basis of mobility region from pBR322
   3142..3333    -  CDS            rop: Rop protein, which maintains plasmids at low copy number; rop
   3350..3730    +  CDS            YPB1_ECOLX: Protein predicted: Swiss-Prot protein existence level 4. From Escherichia coli.
   3802..4093    -  CDS            TcR (fragment): tetracycline efflux protein; tet; confers resistance to tetracycline
   4108..4129    -  protein_bind   CAP binding site: CAP binding activates transcription in the presence of cAMP. E. coli catabolite activator protein
   4142..5224    -  CDS            lacI: lac repressor; lacI; The lac repressor binds to the lac operator to inhibit transcription in E. coli. This inhibition can be relieved by adding lactose or isopropyl-β-D-thiogalactopyranoside (IPTG).
   5225..5302    -  promoter       lacI promoter: lacI
   5310..5589    -  CDS            TcR (fragment): tetracycline efflux protein; tet; confers resistance to tetracycline
