[The description below was written by a language model from this plasmid's Addgene catalogue record and pLannotate feature annotations shown in this document.]
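Description:
Expression_vector_RO2_5 is a bacterial expression plasmid built on the pET-28a(+) backbone, about 5.6 kb according to the sequenced record, and carries a synthetic open reading frame encoding RO2_5, a de novo computationally designed protein. The insert was placed between the NdeI and XhoI sites, both of which remain intact. Transcription is driven by the bacteriophage T7 promoter, immediately followed by a lac operator and the strong T7 gene 10 ribosome binding site, and ends at the T7 terminator. The plasmid also carries lacI with its own promoter, so the lac repressor holds the cassette off until IPTG or lactose is added. Expression requires a host that supplies T7 RNA polymerase, whereas the listed DH5alpha strain serves for propagation only.

The catalogue lists an N-terminal 6xHis tag. In the feature table this corresponds to a short His-containing match upstream of a thrombin cleavage site, which would allow affinity purification followed by tag removal. A second His-tag fragment is annotated just downstream of the insert region, as is standard after XhoI in pET-28a, but the record does not say whether it is translated in frame with the insert. The short "capTEV", "SET1" and tetracycline-resistance fragment annotations appear to be partial automated matches to backbone sequence rather than functional elements.

Selection is by kanamycin through the aph(3')-Ia gene. Replication uses a pBR322/ColE1-type origin accompanied by bom and rop. The catalogue describes the copy number as high, although rop normally restrains it. An f1 origin is also present. The plasmid is intended for recombinant production of the designed protein in E. coli, presumably for purification and characterisation of the design.
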