Addgene plasmid #158016: Expression_vector_RO2_5
Purpose: Expression vector for the de novo designed protein Expression_vector_RO2_5
Depositing lab: Tanja Kortemme. Depositing organization: University of California, San Francisco (UCSF). Publication: Expanding the space of protein geometries by computational design of de novo fold families. Pan X, Thompson MC, Zhang Y, Liu L, Fraser JS, Kelly MJS, Kortemme T. Science. 2020 Aug 28;369(6507):1132-1136. doi: 10.1126/science.abc0881. PubMed 32855341.
Backbone
  Vector backbone: pET-28a(+)
  Vector type: Bacterial Expression
Growth in bacteria
  Bacterial resistance: Kanamycin, 50 μg/mL
  Growth temperature: 37°C
  Growth strain: DH5alpha
  Copy number: High Copy
Gene/Insert
  Gene/Insert name: de novo designed protein RO2_5
  Species: Synthetic
  Tag / fusion protein: 6x His tag (N terminal on insert)
  Cloning method: Restriction Enzyme; 5′ cloning site NdeI (not destroyed); 3′ cloning site XhoI (not destroyed)
Terms and licenses: Academic/Nonprofit Terms; Industry Terms: Not Available to Industry
Depositor comments: Please visit https://www.biorxiv.org/content/10.1101/2020.04.14.041772v1 for bioRxiv preprint.
How to cite: Expression_vector_RO2_5 was a gift from Tanja Kortemme (Addgene plasmid # 158016 ; http://n2t.net/addgene:158016 ; RRID:Addgene_158016)
