>Addgene plasmid #158016 | Expression_vector_RO2_5 | depositor partial sequence | sequence record 304948 | de novo designed protein RO2_5
GGTCTCCTCGTAATCATCGTTAGCAAGGACAAGAAGTTAATTGAAGAAGCTCGCAAGATGGCCGAGAAGG
CAAATTTATTGTTAATCACAGCACCTACGGACCCACGCGAGTTGGAGACTGCAATCAAGTTACTTCAAAA
GTCAAATACGCCAATCAAGATCTTAATCTTATCAGACGGAACGGACCCCACGGCTGAGAAGATCGCAAAG
AAGTTGGCCAAGGAAGCAGCAACGAAGGCCAATGCCGAGTACCGCATCCGCAAGGTTACTTCACCCGACC
AAGCAAAGCGCTGGATCAAGGAGTTCTCTGAGGAGTGA
